Addgene plasmid #68916: pAT779
Purpose: NanoLuc expressed constiutively from PAM2 and GH078 RBS, pNBU2 backbone, AmpR
Depositing lab: Timothy Lu & Christopher Voigt. Depositing organization: Massachusetts Institute of Technology. Publication: Programming a Human Commensal Bacterium, Bacteroides thetaiotaomicron, to Sense and Respond to Stimuli in the Murine Gut Microbiota. Mimee M, Tucker AC, Voigt CA, Lu TK. Cell Syst. 2015 Jul 29;1(1):62-71. doi: 10.1016/j.cels.2015.06.001. PubMed 26918244.
Backbone
  Vector backbone: pNBU2
  Total vector size (bp): 5782
  Vector type: Bacterial Expression
  Selectable markers: Erythromycin in Bacteroides
Growth in bacteria
  Bacterial resistance: Ampicillin, 100 μg/mL
  Growth temperature: 37°C
  Growth strain: Pir1
  Copy number: Low Copy
Gene/Insert
  Gene/Insert name: NanoLuc
  Insert size (bp): 516
Terms and licenses: Academic/Nonprofit Terms; Industry Terms: Not Available to Industry
How to cite: pAT779 was a gift from Timothy Lu & Christopher Voigt (Addgene plasmid # 68916 ; http://n2t.net/addgene:68916 ; RRID:Addgene_68916)
