[The description below was written by a language model from this plasmid's Addgene catalogue record and pLannotate feature annotations shown in this document.]
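Description:
pAT779 is a 5,782 bp bacterial expression construct built on the pNBU2 backbone, a shuttle-type vector designed to be maintained in E. coli and delivered into Bacteroides, here in the context of engineering the human gut commensal Bacteroides thetaiotaomicron. Replication in E. coli relies on the R6K γ origin, which works only when the pi initiator protein is supplied by the host. This explains propagation in a pir-positive strain, where the plasmid is kept at low copy under ampicillin selection from the β-lactamase gene. An incP origin of transfer, with an adjacent traJ fragment, allows the plasmid to be mobilised by conjugation from E. coli into the recipient. Because the R6K origin cannot function in hosts lacking pi, the plasmid behaves as a suicide vector after transfer. pNBU2-type vectors generally persist by integrase-mediated insertion into the chromosome, although the feature table does not annotate an integrase or attachment site, and roughly the first 1.8 kb of the sequence carries no annotation. Selection in Bacteroides is by erythromycin, through an erm-family rRNA methyltransferase gene (matched by the annotation software to ermC').

The payload is NanoLuc, the small engineered luciferase derived from the catalytic subunit of the Oplophorus gracilirostris enzyme, which the annotation detects as a fragment match to that protein downstream of a remnant multiple cloning site. According to the record, it is expressed constitutively from the PAM2 promoter with the GH078 ribosome binding site. Neither element is annotated in the feature table, but they presumably lie in the unannotated interval just upstream of the coding sequence. The construct serves as a luminescent reporter of the expression strength of this promoter–RBS pairing, as part of a genetic parts collection for programming Bacteroides.
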