Features (pLannotate 1.2.2; 8 found; start..end, strand, type, name):
   1839..2567    -  CDS            ermC': ERM_BACIU - Experimental evidence at protein level: Swiss-Prot protein existence level 1. This protein produces a dimethylation of the adenine residue at position 2085 in 23S rRNA, resulting in reduced affinity between ribosomes and macrolide-lincosamide-streptogramin B antibiotics. From Bacillus subtilis.
   3038..3054    +  promoter       AmpR promoter (fragment): bla
   3055..3915    +  CDS            AmpR: β-lactamase; bla; confers resistance to ampicillin, carbenicillin, and related antibiotics
   3968..4013    -  CDS            traJ (fragment): oriT-recognizing protein; traJ
   4046..4155    -  oriT           oriT: incP origin of transfer
   4326..4714    +  rep_origin     R6K γ ori: γ replication origin from E. coli plasmid R6K; requires the R6K initiator protein pi for replication
   4726..4747    +  misc_feature   MCS (fragment): pBluescript multiple cloning site
   5056..5583    +  CDS            LUCI_OPLGR (fragment): Experimental evidence at protein level: Swiss-Prot protein existence level 1. Catalytic subunit of oplophorus-luciferin 2-monooxygenase. Oxidoreductase that converts coelenterazine (the oplophorus luciferin) to coelenteramide under emission of blue light with a maximum at 454 nm. Is also active with bisdeoxycoelenterazine. From Oplophorus gracilirostris (Luminous shrimp).
>Addgene plasmid #68916 | pAT779 | depositor full sequence | sequence record 121346 | pAT779 sequence 5782 bps
ATCCATCAAAATTCGTTTTCTCTATGTTGGATTCCTTGTTGCTCATATTGTGATGATAATTTCTACAAAT
ATAGTCATTGGTAACTATCTATGAAACTGTTTGATACTTTTATAGTTGATTAAACTTGTTCATGGCATTT
GCCTTAATATCATCCGCTATGTCAATGTAGGGTTTCATAGCTTTGTAGTCGCTGTGTCCCGTCCATTTCA
TGACCACCTGTGCCGGGATTCCGAGAGCCAGCGCATTGCAGATGAATGTCCTTCTTCCTGCATGGGTACT
GAGCAAAGCGTATTTGGGTGTGACTTCATCAATACGTTCATTTCCCTTGTAGTAGGTTTCCCGTACAGGC
TCGTTGATTTCTGCCAGTTCGCCCAGCTCTTTCAGGTAATCGTTCATCTTCTGGTTGCTGATGACGGGCA
GAGCCATGTAATTCTCGAAATGGATGTCCTTGTATTTGTCCAGTATGGCTTTGCTGTATTTGTTCAGTTC
AATCGTCAGGCTGTCGGCAGTCTTGACTGTGGTTATTTCGATGTGGTCGGACTTCACATCGCTTCTTTTC
AGATTGCGAACATCCGAATACCGCAAACTCGTAAAGCAGCAGAACAGGAAAACATCACGCACACGTTCCA
GGTATTGCTTATCCTTGGGTATCTGGTAGTCTTTCAGCTTGTTCAGTTCATCCCAAGTCAGGAAGATTAC
TTTTTTCGAGGTGGTTTTCAGTTTCGGTTTGAACGTATCGTATGCAATGTTCTGATGATGTCCTTTCTTG
AAGCTCCAGCGCAGGAACCATTTGAGGAATCCCATTTGCTTGCCGATGGTGCTGTTTCTCATATCCTTGG
TGTCACGCAGGAAGTTGACGTATTCGTTCAATCCAAACTCGTTGAAATAGTTGAACGTTGCATCCTCCTT
GAACTCTTTGAGGTGGTTCCTCACTGCTGCAAATTTTTCATAGGTGGATGCCGTCCAGTTATTCTGGTTA
CCGCACTCTTTTACAAACTCATCGAACACCTCCCAAAAGCTGACAGGGGCTTCTTCCGGCTGTTCTTCGC
TGGTGTCTTTCATTCTCATGTTGAAAGCTTCCTTCAACTGTTGGGTCGTTGGCATGACCTCCTGCACCTC
AAATTCCTTGAAAATATTCTGGATTTCGGCATAGTATTTCAGCAAGTCCGTATTGATTTCGGCTGCACTT
TGCTTTAGCTTGTTGGTACATCCGCTCTTTACCCGCTGCTTATCTGCATCCCATTTGGCTACGTCAATCC
GGTAGCCCGTTGTAAACTCGATGCGTTGGCTGGCAAAGATGACACGCATACGGATGGGTACGTTCTCTAC
GATTGGCACACCGTTCTTTTTCCGGCTCTCCAATGCAAAAATGATGTTGCGCTTGATATTCATAATTGGG
TGCGTTTGAAATTCTACACCCAAATATACACCCAATTATTGAGATAGCAAAAGACATTTAGAAACATTTA
CTTTTACTCTATATTGTAATTTACACTTGATTATCAGTCGTTTGCAGTCTTATGATATTCTGTGAAAGTA
TAAGTTCGAGAGCCTGTCTCTCCGCAAAAAACGCTGAAAATCAGCAGATTGCAAAACAAACACCCTGTTT
TACACCCAAGAATGTAAAGTCGGCTGTTTTTGTTTTATTTAAGATAATACAACCACTACATAATAAAAGA
GTAGCGATATTAAAAGAATCCGATGAGAAAAGACTAATATTTATCTATCCATTCAGTTTGATTTTTCAGG
ACTTTACATCGTCCTGAAAGTATTTGTTGGTACCGGTACCGAGGACGCGTAAACATTTACAGTTGCATGT
GGCCTATTGTTTTTAGCCGTTAAATATTTTATAACTATTAAATAGCGATACAAATTGTTCGAAACTAATA
TTGTTTATATCATATATTCTCGCATGTTTTAAAGCTTTATTAAATTGATTTTTTGTAAACAGTTTTTCGT
ACTCTTTGTTAACCCATTTCATTACAAAAGTTTCATATTTTTTTCTCTCTTTAAATGCCATTTTTGCTGG
CTTTCTTTTTAATACAATTAATGTGCTATCCACTTTAGGTTTTGGATGGAAATAATACCTAGGAATTTTT
GCTAATATAGAAATATCTACCTCTGCCATTAACAGCAATGCTAGTGATCTGTTTGTATCTAATAACATTT
TAGCAAAACCATATTCCACTATTAAATAACTTATTGTGGCTGAACTTTCAAAAACAATTTTTCGAATTAT
ATTTGTGCTTATGTTGTAAGGTATGCTGCCAAATATTTTATATGGATTGTGGCTAGGAAATGTAAATTTC
AGTATATCATCATTTACTATTTGATAGTTAGGATAATTTAAGAGCTTATTACGAGTTACCTCACATAATT
TAGAATCAATTTCTATCGCCGTTACAAAATTACATCTCTTTACCAATCCAGCAGTAAAATGACCTTTCCC
TGCACCTATTTCAAAGATGTTATCTTTTTCATCTAAACTTATGCAATTCATTATTTTTTCTATGTGATAT
TTTGAAGTAATAAAATTTTGACTATCTTTTATATTTACTTTGTTCATTATAACCTCTCCTTAATTTATTG
CATCTCTTTTCGAATATTTATGTTTTTTGAGAAAAGAACGTACTCATGGTTCATCCCGATATGCGTATCG
GTCTGTATATCAGCAACTTTCTATGTGTTTCAACTACAATAGTCATCTATTCTCATCTTTCTGAGTCCAC
CCCCTGCAAAGCCCCTCTTTACGACATAAAAATTCGGTCGGAAAAGGTATGCAAAAGATGTTTCTCTCTT
TAAGAGAAACTCTTCGGGATGCAAAAATATGAAAATAACTCCAATTCACCAAATTATATAGCGACTTTTT
TACAAAATGCTAAAATTTGTTGATTTCCGTCAAGCAATTGTTGAGCAAAAATGTCTTTTACGATAAAATG
ATACCTCAATATCAACTGTTTAGCAAAACGATATTTCTCTTAAAGAGAGAAACACCTTTTTGTTCACCAA
TCCCCGACTTTTAATCCCGCGGCCATGATTGAAAAAGGAAGAGTATGAGTATTCAACATTTCCGTGTCGC
CCTTATTCCCTTTTTTGCGGCATTTTGCCTTCCTGTTTTTGCTCACCCAGAAACGCTGGTGAAAGTAAAA
GATGCTGAAGATCAGTTGGGTGCACGAGTGGGTTACATCGAACTGGATCTCAACAGCGGTAAGATCCTTG
AGAGTTTTCGCCCCGAAGAACGTTTTCCAATGATGAGCACTTTTAAAGTTCTGCTATGTGGCGCGGTATT
ATCCCGTATTGACGCCGGGCAAGAGCAACTCGGTCGCCGCATACACTATTCTCAGAATGACTTGGTTGAG
TACTCACCAGTCACAGAAAAGCATCTTACGGATGGCATGACAGTAAGAGAATTATGCAGTGCTGCCATAA
CCATGAGTGATAACACTGCGGCCAACTTACTTCTGACAACGATCGGAGGACCGAAGGAGCTAACCGCTTT
TTTGCACAACATGGGGGATCATGTAACTCGCCTTGATCGTTGGGAACCGGAGCTGAATGAAGCCATACCA
AACGACGAGCGTGACACCACGATGCCTGTAGCAATGGCAACAACGTTGCGCAAACTATTAACTGGCGAAC
TACTTACTCTAGCTTCCCGGCAACAATTAATAGACTGGATGGAGGCGGATAAAGTTGCAGGACCACTTCT
GCGCTCGGCCCTTCCGGCTGGCTGGTTTATTGCTGATAAATCTGGAGCCGGTGAGCGTGGGTCTCGCGGT
ATCATTGCAGCACTGGGGCCAGATGGTAAGCCCTCCCGTATCGTAGTTATCTACACGACGGGGAGTCAGG
CAACTATGGATGAACGAAATAGACAGATCGCTGAGATAGGTGCCTCACTGATTAAGCATTGGTAACTGTC
AGACCAAGTTTACTCATAACGCGTCAATTCGAGGGGGATCAATTCCGTGATAGGTGGGCTGCCCTTCCTG
GTTGGCTTGGTTTCATCAGCCATCCGCTTGCCCTCATCTGTTACGCCGGCGGTAGCCGGCCAGCCTCGCA
GAGCAGGATTCCCGTTGAGCACCGCCAGGTGCGAATAAGGGACAGTGAAGAAGGAACACCCGCTCGCGGG
TGGGCCTACTTCACCTATCCTGCCCGGCTGACGCCGTTGGATACACCAAGGAAAGTCTACACGAACCCTT
TGGCAAAATCCTGTATATCGTGCGAAAAAGGATGGATATACCGAAAAAATCGCTATAATGACCCCGAAGC
AGGGTTATGCAGCGGAAAACGGAATTGATCCGGCCACGATGCGTCCGGCGTAGAGGATCTGAAGATCAGC
AGTTCAACCTGTTGATAGTACGTACTAAGCTCTCATGTTTCACGTACTAAGCTCTCATGTTTAACGTACT
AAGCTCTCATGTTTAACGAACTAAACCCTCATGGCTAACGTACTAAGCTCTCATGGCTAACGTACTAAGC
TCTCATGTTTCACGTACTAAGCTCTCATGTTTGAACAATAAAATTAATATAAATCAGCAACTTAAATAGC
CTCTAAGGTTTTAAGTTTTATAAGAAAAAAAAGAATATATAAGGCTTTTAAAGCTTTTAAGGTTTAACGG
TTGTGGACAACAAGCCAGGGATGTAACGCACTGAGAAGCCCTTAGAGCCTCTCAAAGCAATTTTGAGTGA
CACAGGAACACTTAACGGCTGACATGGGAATTCCCCTCCACCGCGGTGGCGGCCGCTGATCTGGAAGAAG
CAATGAAAGCTGCTGTTAAGTCTCCGAATCAGGTATTGTTCCTGACAGGTGTATTCCCATCCGGTAAACG
CGGATACTTTGCAGTTGATCTGACTCAGGAATAAATTATAAATTAAGGTAAGAAGATTGTAGGATAAGCT
AATGAAATAGAAAAAGGATGCCGTCACACAACTTGTCGGCATTCTTTTTTGTTTTATTAGTTGAAAATAT
AGTGAAAAAGTTGCCTAAATATGTATGTTAACAAATTCTTTGCAACAGCATAGCTCAGCACAGGCACTCC
AAAAGGATCTATTATAAGGAGGCACTCACCATGGTTTTTACTCTGGAAGATTTTGTTGGCGATTGGCGTC
AGACCGCGGGTTATAATTTGGATCAAGTCCTGGAACAGGGTGGCGTAAGCTCTCTGTTCCAGAACCTGGG
TGTGAGCGTGACGCCGATTCAGCGCATCGTTCTGTCCGGCGAGAACGGTCTGAAAATTGATATTCATGTG
ATCATCCCGTACGAAGGCCTGAGCGGTGACCAAATGGGTCAAATCGAGAAAATCTTTAAAGTCGTCTACC
CAGTTGACGATCACCACTTCAAGGTTATCTTGCATTACGGTACGCTGGTGATTGATGGTGTGACCCCGAA
TATGATTGACTATTTCGGCCGTCCGTATGAAGGCATTGCCGTTTTTGACGGTAAAAAGATCACCGTCACC
GGTACCCTGTGGAATGGCAATAAGATTATTGACGAGCGTCTGATTAACCCGGACGGCAGCCTGCTGTTCC
GCGTGACCATCAACGGTGTCACGGGTTGGCGTCTGTGCGAGCGCATCCTGGCATAATGAACTGCACTTGC
TTTGATAATTAATGATAAACAATCTAAAAGCACTCTAATCGTTATCGGAGTGCTTTTAGATTACTAATCA
AATTGCTTCTACTAATTGCCTATCTTCCAGTGATGGAACAGCATTTGTGCATTGGCTGCAACAATCAGCC
TTACTTGTGCCTGTTCTATTTCCGAACCGACCGCTTGTATGA
