>Addgene plasmid #68916 | pAT779 | addgene partial sequence | sequence record 126453 | pGP704-R 5'-aacaagccagggatgtaacg-3'
TTTTGAGTGACACAGGAACACTTAACGGCTGACATGGGAATTCCCCTCCACCGCGGTGGCGGCCGCTGAT
CTGGAAGAAGCAATGAAAGCTGCTGTTAAGTCTCCGAATCAGGTATTGTTCCTGACAGGTGTATTCCCAT
CCGGTAAACGCGGATACTTTGCAGTTGATCTGACTCAGGAATAAATTATAAATTAAGGTAAGAAGATTGT
AGGATAAGCTAATGAAATAGAAAAAGGATGCCGTCACACAACTTGTCGGCATTCTTTTTTGTTTTATTAG
TTGAAAATATAGTGAAAAAGTTGCCTAAATATGTATGTTAACAAATTCTTTGCAACAGCATAGCTCAGCA
CAGGCACTCCAAAAGGATCTATTATAAGGAGGCACTCACCATGGTTTTTACTCTGGAAGATTTTGTTGGC
GATTGGCGTCAGACCGCGGGTTATAATTTGGATCAAGTCCTGGAACAGGGTGGCGTAAGCTCTCTGTTCC
AGAACCTGGGTGTGAGCGTGACGCCGATTCAGCGCATCGTTCTGTCCGGCGAGAACGGTCTGAAAATTGA
TATTCATGTGATCATCCCGTACGAAGGCCTGAGCGGTGACCAAATGGGTCAAATCGAGAAAATCTTTAAA
GTCGTCTACCCAGTTGACGATCACCACTTCAAGGTTATCTTGCATTACGGTACGCTGGTGATTGATGGTG
TGACCCCGAATATGATTGACTATTTCGGCCGTCCGTATGAAGGCATTGCCGTTTTTGACGGTAAAAAGAT
CACCGTCACCGGTACCCTGTGGAATGGCAATAAGATTATTGACGAGCGTCTGATTAACCCGGACGGCAGC
CTGCTGTTCCGCGTGACCATCAACGGTGTCACG
