>Addgene plasmid #68916 | pAT779 | addgene partial sequence | sequence record 126458 | hhvEBNA1-R 5'-TGGAATAGCAAGGGCAGTTC-3'
ATGGTCACGCGGAACAGCAGGCTGCCGTCCGGGTTAATCAGACGCTCGTCAATAATCTTATTGCCATTCC
ACAGGGTACCGGTGACGGTGATCTTTTTACCGTCAAAAACGGCAATGCCTTCATACGGACGGCCGAAATA
GTCAATCATATTCGGGGTCACACCATCAATCACCAGCGTACCGTAATGCAAGATAACCTTGAAGTGGTGA
TCGTCAACTGGGTAGACGACTTTAAAGATTTTCTCGATTTGACCCATTTGGTCACCGCTCAGGCCTTCGT
ACGGGATGATCACATGAATATCAATTTTCAGACCGTTCTCGCCGGACAGAACGATGCGCTGAATCGGCGT
CACGCTCACACCCAGGTTCTGGAACAGAGAGCTTACGCCACCCTGTTCCAGGACTTGATCCAAATTATAA
CCCGCGGTCTGACGCCAATCGCCAACAAAATCTTCCAGAGTAAAAACCATGGTGAGTGCCTCCTTATAAT
AGATCCTTTTGGAGTGCCTGTGCTGAGCTATGCTGTTGCAAAGAATTTGTTAACATACATATTTAGGCAA
CTTTTTC
